Addgene plasmid #184333: Nrxn3α-AS4+
Purpose: Expression of mouse Nrx3-alpha containing insertion at the alternative splice site 4 together with EGFP protein separated by 2A peptide. Contains insertions at alternatively splice sites 1,2,3 and 6.
Depositing lab: Peter Scheiffele. Publication: An alternative splicing switch shapes neurexin repertoires in principal neurons versus interneurons in the mouse hippocampus. Nguyen TM, Schreiner D, Xiao L, Traunmuller L, Bornmann C, Scheiffele P. Elife. 2016 Dec 13;5. doi: 10.7554/eLife.22757. PubMed 27960072.
Backbone
  Vector backbone: pDisplay-AP-CFP-TM
  Backbone manufacturer: Alice Ting Lab / Addgene_#20861
  Modifications to backbone: EGFP-2A was inserted after the CMV promoter in frame with the signal peptide
  Vector type: Mammalian Expression
  Selectable markers: Neomycin (select with G418)
Growth in bacteria
  Bacterial resistance: Ampicillin, 100 μg/mL
  Growth temperature: 37°C
  Growth strain: DH5alpha
  Copy number: High Copy
Gene/Insert
  Gene/Insert name: Nrxn3-alpha
  Species: M. musculus (mouse)
  Insert size (bp): 4398
  Entrez Gene: Nrxn3
  Promoter: CMV
  Tag / fusion protein: HA-tag (N terminal on insert)
  Cloning method: Restriction Enzyme; 5′ cloning site BglII (not destroyed); 3′ cloning site XhoI (not destroyed)
  Sequencing primers: 5′ T7; 3′ BGH-rev
Terms and licenses: Academic/Nonprofit Terms; Industry Terms: Not Available to Industry
How to cite: Nrxn3α-AS4+ was a gift from Peter Scheiffele (Addgene plasmid # 184333 ; http://n2t.net/addgene:184333 ; RRID:Addgene_184333)
