[The description below was written by a language model from this plasmid's Addgene catalogue record and pLannotate feature annotations shown in this document.]
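Description:
Nrxn3α-AS4+ is a mammalian expression plasmid of about 10.3 kb built on the pDisplay-AP-CFP-TM backbone and used to produce a defined splice isoform of mouse neurexin-3 alpha. It is propagated in E. coli as a high-copy plasmid through a ColE1/pUC-type origin under ampicillin selection (AmpR, β-lactamase). It also carries an f1 origin. An SV40 promoter-driven NeoR/KanR cassette ending in an HSV TK polyadenylation signal allows G418 selection of transfected mammalian cells. The automated annotation also reports several short fragments (a truncated HIV-1 LTR, a ble fragment, partial SV40 and AmpR promoters, and an extra bGH poly(A) piece). These appear to be backbone remnants or spurious partial matches rather than functional parts.

The expression unit is driven by the CMV immediate-early enhancer and promoter, with a T7 promoter just downstream that also serves as a sequencing primer site, and it ends in the bGH polyadenylation signal. The single open reading frame begins with EGFP, followed by a 2A peptide (described in the record but not separately annotated), then the mouse Igκ leader, an HA epitope (annotated as a fragment of 3xHA), and the Nrxn3α coding sequence, cloned between BglII and XhoI. Ribosomal skipping at the 2A element should release cytosolic EGFP as a transfection marker. The Igκ signal peptide then directs the N-terminally HA-tagged neurexin into the secretory pathway, so the tag should be extracellular.

The encoded variant contains the insert at alternatively spliced segment 4, as well as insertions at sites 1, 2, 3 and 6. The construct comes from a study of how alternative splicing shapes neurexin repertoires in hippocampal principal neurons versus interneurons, and is suited to expressing an AS4-positive isoform in transfected cells.
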