Features (pLannotate 1.2.2; 20 found; start..end, strand, type, name):
     10..389     +  enhancer       CMV enhancer: human cytomegalovirus immediate early enhancer
    390..593     +  promoter       CMV promoter: human cytomegalovirus (CMV) immediate early promoter
    589..622     +  LTR            5' LTR (truncated) (fragment): truncated 5' long terminal repeat (LTR) from HIV-1
    638..656     +  promoter       T7 promoter: promoter for bacteriophage T7 RNA polymerase
    688..1404    +  CDS            EGFP: EGFP is a basic (constitutively fluorescent) green fluorescent protein published in 1996, derived from Aequorea victoria. It is reported to be a rapidly-maturing weak dimer with moderate acid sensitivity.
   1507..1569    +  sig_peptide    Igκ leader: leader sequence from mouse immunoglobulin κ light chain
   1569..1592    +  CDS            3xHA (fragment): three tandem HA epitope tags
   1618..5982    +  CDS            Nrxn3 (fragment): NRX3A_MOUSE - Experimental evidence at protein level: Swiss-Prot protein existence level 1. Neuronal cell surface protein that may be involved in cell recognition and cell adhesion. May mediate intracellular signaling (By similarity). From Mus musculus (Mouse).
   6010..6234    +  polyA_signal   bGH poly(A) signal: bovine growth hormone polyadenylation signal
   6238..6256    +  promoter       SV40 promoter (fragment): SV40 enhancer and early promoter
   6366..6954    -  rep_origin     ori: high-copy-number ColE1/pMB1/pBR322/pUC origin of replication
   7176..7192    +  polyA_signal   bGH poly(A) signal (fragment): bovine growth hormone polyadenylation signal
   7283..7330    -  polyA_signal   HSV TK poly(A) signal: herpes simplex virus thymidine kinase polyadenylation signal (Cole and Stacy, 1985)
   7389..7541    -  CDS            ble (fragment): BLE_KLEPN - Experimental evidence at protein level: Swiss-Prot protein existence level 1. Binding protein with a strong affinity to the bleomycin family of antibiotics. Binds to CL990; an antimitotic-antibiotic compound. From Klebsiella pneumoniae.
   7562..8356    -  CDS            NeoR/KanR: aminoglycoside phosphotransferase from Tn5; aph(3')-II (or nptII); confers resistance to neomycin, kanamycin, and G418 (Geneticin®)
   8391..8744    -  promoter       SV40 promoter: SV40 enhancer and early promoter
   8746..8763    -  promoter       AmpR promoter (fragment): bla
   8804..9664    -  CDS            AmpR: β-lactamase; bla; confers resistance to ampicillin, carbenicillin, and related antibiotics
   9665..9769    -  promoter       AmpR promoter: bla
   9796..10224   +  rep_origin     f1 ori (sequence partly withheld): f1 bacteriophage origin of replication; arrow indicates direction of (+) strand synthesis
>Addgene plasmid #184333 | Nrxn3α-AS4+ | addgene full sequence | sequence record 361408 | Addgene NGS Result
GCGCGCGTTGACATTGATTATTGACTAGTTATTAATAGTAATCAATTACGGGGTCATTAGTTCATAGCCC
ATATATGGAGTTCCGCGTTACATAACTTACGGTAAATGGCCCGCCTGGCTGACCGCCCAACGACCCCCGC
CCATTGACGTCAATAATGACGTATGTTCCCATAGTAACGCCAATAGGGACTTTCCATTGACGTCAATGGG
TGGAGTATTTACGGTAAACTGCCCACTTGGCAGTACATCAAGTGTATCATATGCCAAGTACGCCCCCTAT
TGACGTCAATGACGGTAAATGGCCCGCCTGGCATTATGCCCAGTACATGACCTTATGGGACTTTCCTACT
TGGCAGTACATCTACGTATTAGTCATCGCTATTACCATGGTGATGCGGTTTTGGCAGTACATCAATGGGC
GTGGATAGCGGTTTGACTCACGGGGATTTCCAAGTCTCCACCCCATTGACGTCAATGGGAGTTTGTTTTG
GCACCAAAATCAACGGGACTTTCCAAAATGTCGTAACAACTCCGCCCCATTGACGCAAATGGGCGGTAGG
CGTGTACGGTGGGAGGTCTATATAAGCAGAGCTCTCTGGCTAACTAGAGAACCCACTGCTTACTGGCTTA
TCGAAATTAATACGACTCACTATAGGGAGACCCAAGCTTGGTACCGAGCTCGGATCTATGGTGAGCAAGG
GCGAGGAGCTGTTCACCGGGGTGGTGCCCATCCTGGTCGAGCTGGACGGCGACGTAAACGGCCACAAGTT
CAGCGTGTCCGGCGAGGGCGAGGGCGATGCCACCTACGGCAAGCTGACCCTGAAGTTCATCTGCACCACC
GGCAAGCTGCCCGTGCCCTGGCCCACCCTCGTGACCACCCTGACCTACGGCGTGCAGTGCTTCAGCCGCT
ACCCCGACCACATGAAGCAGCACGACTTCTTCAAGTCCGCCATGCCCGAAGGCTACGTCCAGGAGCGCAC
CATCTTCTTCAAGGACGACGGCAACTACAAGACCCGCGCCGAGGTGAAGTTCGAGGGCGACACCCTGGTG
AACCGCATCGAGCTGAAGGGCATCGACTTCAAGGAGGACGGCAACATCCTGGGGCACAAGCTGGAGTACA
ACTACAACAGCCACAACGTCTATATCATGGCCGACAAGCAGAAGAACGGCATCAAGGTGAACTTCAAGAT
CCGCCACAACATCGAGGACGGCAGCGTGCAGCTCGCCGACCACTACCAGCAGAACACCCCCATCGGCGAC
GGCCCCGTGCTGCTGCCCGACAACCACTACCTGAGCACCCAGTCCGCCCTGAGCAAAGACCCCAACGAGA
AGCGCGATCACATGGTCCTGCTGGAGTTCGTGACCGCCGCCGGGATCACTCTCGGCATGGACGAGCTGTA
CAAGTCCGGACTCAGATCCGGCAGTGGAGAGGGCAGAGGAAGTCTGCTAACATGCGGTGACGTCGAGGAG
AATCCTGGCCCAGAATTCGGCTTGGGGATATCCACCATGGAGACAGACACACTCCTGCTATGGGTACTGC
TGCTCTGGGTTCCAGGTTCCACTGGTGACTATCCATATGATGTTCCAGATTATGCTGGGGCCCAGCCGGC
CAGATCTTTCATGGGCCTTCCTAACCAGTGGGCCCGCTACCTGCGTTGGGATGCAAGCACGCGCAGTGAC
CTGAGCTTCCAGTTCAAGACCAATGTTTCCACTGGGCTGCTCCTGTATTTGGATGATGGTGGTGTCTGTG
ACTTCCTCTGTCTCTCCCTGGTGGATGGCCGCGTTCAGCTCCGCTTTAGCATGGACTGTGCCGAGACCAC
TGTGCTATCCAACAAGCAGGTGAACGACAGCAGTTGGCACTTCCTCATGGTGAGCCGTGATCGTGTGCGC
ACTGGGCTGGTGATTGATGGTGAGGGCCAGTCTGGAGAGCTACGGCCCCAGCGGCCTTATATGGATGTGG
TCAGTGATTTGTTCCTCGGTGGCGTCCCCGCTGACATTCGACCTTCTGCCCTGACCCTCGATGGAGTACA
GAGCATGCCTGGCTTTAAGGGATTAATGCTGGATCTCAAGTATGGCAACTCGGAACCTCGGCTTCTGGGG
AGCCAGAGCGTCCAGTTAGAAGCAGAGGGACCCTGTGGCGAGCGTCCCTGTGAAAATGGTGGGATCTGCT
TCCTCTTGGATGGTCATCCCACCTGTGACTGTTCTACCACTGGCTATGGTGGCACACTCTGCTCAGAAGA
TGTCAGTCAAGGTCCAGGCCTCTCCCATCTTATGATGAGTGAACAAGCACGAGAGGAGAACGTGGCCACC
TTCCGAGGCTCAGAGTATCTGTGCTATGACCTGTCCCAGAACCCCATCCAGAGCAGCAGCGACGAAATCA
CCCTTTCCTTTAAGACCTGGCAACGCAATGGGCTCATCCTCCACACTGGCAAGTCGGCCGACTATGTTAA
CCTGGCTCTGAAGGATGGTGCGGTCTCCTTGGTCATTAACCTGGGGTCCGGGGCCTTTGAGGCCATTGTG
GAGCCAGTGAATGGGAAATTCAACGACAACGCCTGGCATGATGTCAAAGTGACACGCAATCTTCGGCAGC
ACTCAGGCATCGGACACGCTATGGTGACAATCTCTGTGGATGGCATCCTAACCACAACGGGCTACACTCA
AGAGGACTACACCATGCTGGGCTCAGATGACTTCTTCTATGTTGGTGGAAGCCCAAGTACCGCAGACTTG
CCAGGTTCACCTGTGAGCAACAACTTCATGGGCTGCCTTAAAGAGGTTGTTTATAAGAATAATGACATCC
GTCTAGAGCTGTCTCGCTTGGCCCGGATTGGAGACACCAAGATGAAAATCTATGGTGAAGTTGTGTTCAA
GTGTGAGAACGTGGCCACACTGGATCCCATCAACTTTGAGACCCCAGAGGCTTACATCAGCTTGCCCAAG
TGGAACACCAAACGTATGGGCTCCATTTCCTTTGACTTTCGCACCACTGAGCCCAACGGCCTGATTCTCT
TCACTCACGGGAAGCCTCAAGAAAGGAAAGATGTCCGGAGCCAAAAGAACACAAAAGTTGACTTCTTTGC
TGTGGAACTTCTTGATGGCAACCTGTATTTGCTGCTTGACATGGGCTCTGGCACCATCAAAGTGAAGGCC
ACTCAGAAGAAGGCCAATGATGGGGAATGGTACCACGTGGATATTCAGCGTGATGGCAGATCAGGTACCA
TATCTGTGAACAGCAGGCGCACGCCATTCACCGCCAGTGGGGAGAGTGAAATTCTCGACCTGGAGGGGGA
CATGTATCTGGGCGGGCTGCCAGAGAACCGAGCTGGCCTCATCCTCCCCACGGAGCTCTGGACCGCCATG
CTCAACTACGGTTACGTGGGCTGCATCCGCGACCTGTTCATCGATGGGCGCAGCAAGAACATCCGGCAGC
TGGCGGAGATGCAGAACGCAGCAGGCGTCAAGTCCTCCTGTTCACGCATGAGCGCCAAGCAGTGTGACAG
CTACCCCTGCAAGAACAACGCGGTGTGCAAGGACGGCTGGAACCGCTTCATCTGCGACTGCACTGGCACC
GGCTACTGGGGGAGAACCTGCGAAAGAGAGGCATCTATCCTGAGCTATGACGGCAGCATGTACATGAAGG
TCATCATGCCCATGGTGATGCACACGGAGGCAGAGGATGTGTCCTTCCGCTTCATGTCACAGCGAGCCTA
TGGGCTACTGGTAGCCACAACCTCCAGGGATTCTGCAGATACACTGCGTCTAGAGTTGGATGGTGGGCGT
GTCAAGCTCATGGTTAACTTAGACTGTATCAGGATAAACTGTAACTCCAGCAAAGGACCTGAGACCCTGT
ATGCAGGGCAGAAGCTCAATGACAATGAGTGGCACACCGTCCGGGTAGTGCGGAGAGGAAAAAGCCTTAA
GCTAACAGTGGATGATGATGTGGCTGAGGGGACAATGGTGGGCGACCACACCCGCCTGGAATTCCACAAT
ATTGAAACTGGTATCATGACTGAGAAGCGTTACATCTCTGTGGTCCCCTCCAGTTTCATTGGCCATCTAC
AGAGCCTCATGTTCAATGGCTTACTGTACATTGATTTGTGCAAAAATGGCGACATCGACTACTGTGAACT
GAAGGCTCGCTTTGGACTGAGAAACATCATCGCCGACCCTGTCACTTTTAAGACCAAGAGCAGCTACCTG
ACCCTCGCCACCCTACAGGCTTACACCTCCATGCACCTCTTCTTCCAGTTCAAGACCACTTCAGCTGATG
GCTTCATTCTCTTCAATAGCGGAGATGGCAATGATTTTATTGCAGTTGAGCTGGTCAAGGGGTACATACA
CTATGTGTTTGATCTCGGCAATGGTCCCAATGTGATCAAAGGCAACAGTGACCGCCCCCTGAATGACAAC
CAGTGGCACAACGTGGTCATCACCAGGGACAGCAGTAACACCCACAGTCTGAAGGTGGACACCAAGGTAG
TCACTCAGGTCATCAATGGTGCCAAAAATCTGGATTTGAAAGGTGACCTCTATATGGCTGGCTTAGCCCA
GGGCATGTACAGCAACCTTCCCAAGCTTGTGGCCTCCAGGGATGGATTTCAGGGCTGCCTGGCCTCTGTG
GACTTGAATGGACGCCTGCCTGATCTCATCAACGATGCTCTCCACAGGAGTGGACAGATCGAGCGAGGCT
GTGAAGTTGCGTTGACCAAAGCTGACCTGCAAGGACCCAGTACAACCTGTCAGGAGGATTCATGCGCCAA
CCAGGGGGTTTGCATGCAGCAGTGGGAAGGTTTCACCTGTGACTGCTCCATGACATCATATTCTGGAAAC
CAGTGCAATGACCCTGGTGCAACATACATCTTTGGGAAAAGCGGTGGCCTCATCCTCTATACCTGGCCAG
CAAATGACAGACCCAGCACACGCTCTGACCGTCTCGCCGTGGGCTTCAGCACTACTGTGAAGGATGGTAT
CTTAGTACGCATTGACAGCGCCCCTGGACTTGGCGACTTCCTCCAGCTTCACATAGAACAAGGGAAAATT
GGAGTTGTCTTCAATATTGGCACAGTTGACATCTCCATCAAAGAAGAGAGAACTCCTGTCAATGATGGCA
AATACCACGTTGTGCGCTTCACCAGGAATGGGGGAAATGCTACACTTCAGGTCGACAACTGGCCAGTGAA
TGAGCACTATCCTACAGGCAACACTGATAATGAACGCCTCCAAATGGTAAAACAGAAAATCCCCTTCAAA
TATAACCGGCCCGTAGAGGAGTGGCTGCAGGAAAAAGGCCGGCAGCTAACCATCTTCAACACCCAGGCGC
AAATAGCCATCGGAGGAAAGGACAAAGGACGTCTCTTTCAAGGTCAACTCTCTGGGCTCTATTATGATGG
TTTGAAAGTACTGAACATGGCAGCTGAGAACAACCCTAATATTAAAATCAATGGAAGTGTCCGGCTAGTG
GGAGAAGTCCCATCAGTCTCAGGAACAACACAGACAACGTCCATGCCACCTGAAATGTCTACCACCGTCA
TGGAAACCACCACCACCATGGCTACGACCACCACCCGAAAGAACCGCTCTACAGCCAGCATTCAGCCCAC
GTCAGATGATCTTGTTTCATCTGCTGAATGTTCAAGTGATGATGAAGACTTTGTCGAATGTGAACCAAGT
ACAGGTAGGTCAGCAAACCCCACGGAGCCAGGAATCAGACGGGTTCCGGGGGCCTCAGAGGTGATCCGGG
AGTCCAGCAGTACAACAGGGATGGTCGTCGGCATTGTGGCTGCTGCCGCCCTCTGCATCTTGATCCTCCT
GTACGCCATGTACAAGTACAGGAACAGGGACGAGGGGTCCTATCAAGTGGACGAGACGAGGAACTACATC
AGCAACTCGGCCCAGAGCAACGGCACGCTCATGAAGGAGAAGCAAGCCAGCTCCAAGAGCGGCCATAAGA
AACAGAAAAACAAGGACAAGGAGTATTATGTGTAAGCGGCCGCTCGAGATCAGCCTCGACTGTGCCTTCT
AGTTGCCAGCCATCTGTTGTTTGCCCCTCCCCCGTGCCTTCCTTGACCCTGGAAGGTGCCACTCCCACTG
TCCTTTCCTAATAAAATGAGGAAATTGCATCGCATTGTCTGAGTAGGTGTCATTCTATTCTGGGGGGTGG
GGTGGGGCAGGACAGCAAGGGGGAGGATTGGGAAGACAATAGCAGGCATGCTGGGGATGCGGTGGGCTCT
ATGGCTTCTGAGGCGGAAAGAACCAGTGGCGGTAATACGGTTATCCACAGAATCAGGGGATAACGCAGGA
AAGAACATGTGAGCAAAAGGCCAGCAAAAGGCCAGGAACCGTAAAAAGGCCGCGTTGCTGGCGTTTTTCC
ATAGGCTCCGCCCCCCTGACGAGCATCACAAAAATCGACGCTCAAGTCAGAGGTGGCGAAACCCGACAGG
ACTATAAAGATACCAGGCGTTTCCCCCTGGAAGCTCCCTCGTGCGCTCTCCTGTTCCGACCCTGCCGCTT
ACCGGATACCTGTCCGCCTTTCTCCCTTCGGGAAGCGTGGCGCTTTCTCATAGCTCACGCTGTAGGTATC
TCAGTTCGGTGTAGGTCGTTCGCTCCAAGCTGGGCTGTGTGCACGAACCCCCCGTTCAGCCCGACCGCTG
CGCCTTATCCGGTAACTATCGTCTTGAGTCCAACCCGGTAAGACACGACTTATCGCCACTGGCAGCAGCC
ACTGGTAACAGGATTAGCAGAGCGAGGTATGTAGGCGGTGCTACAGAGTTCTTGAAGTGGTGGCCTAACT
ACGGCTACACTAGAAGAACAGTATTTGGTATCTGCGCTCTGCTGAAGCCAGTTACCTTCGGAAAAAGAGT
TGGTAGCTCTTGATCCGGCAAACAAACCACCGCTGGTAGCGGTGGTTTTTTTGTTTGCAAGCAGCAGATT
ACGCGCAGAAAAAAAGGATCTCAAGAAGATCCTTTGATCTTTTCTACGGGGTCTGACGCTCAGTGGAACG
AAAACTCACGTTAAGGGATTTTGGTCATGAGATTATCAAAAAGGATCTTCACCTAGATCCTTTTAAATTA
AAAATGAAGTTTTAAATCAATCTAAAGTATATATGAGTAACCTGAGGCTATGGCAGGGCCTGCCGCCCCG
ACGTTGGCTGCGAGCCCTGGGCCTTCACCCGAACTTGGGGGGTGGGGTGGGGAAAAGGAAGAAACGCGGG
CGTATTGGCCCCAATGGGGTCTCGGTGGGGTATCGACAGAGTGCCAGCCCTGGGACCGAACCCCGCGTTT
ATGAACAAACGACCCAACACCGTGCGTTTTATTCTGTCTTTTTATTGCCGTCATAGCGCGGGTTCCTTCC
GGTATTGTCTCCTTCCGTGTTTCAGTTAGCCTCCCCCTAGGGTGGGCGAAGAACTCCAGCATGAGATCCC
CGCGCTGGAGGATCATCCAGCCGGCGTCCCGGAAAACGATTCCGAAGCCCAACCTTTCATAGAAGGCGGC
GGTGGAATCGAAATCTCGTGATGGCAGGTTGGGCGTCGCTTGGTCGGTCATTTCGAACCCCAGAGTCCCG
CTCAGAAGAACTCGTCAAGAAGGCGATAGAAGGCGATGCGCTGCGAATCGGGAGCGGCGATACCGTAAAG
CACGAGGAAGCGGTCAGCCCATTCGCCGCCAAGCTCTTCAGCAATATCACGGGTAGCCAACGCTATGTCC
TGATAGCGGTCCGCCACACCCAGCCGGCCACAGTCGATGAATCCAGAAAAGCGGCCATTTTCCACCATGA
TATTCGGCAAGCAGGCATCGCCATGGGTCACGACGAGATCCTCGCCGTCGGGCATGCTCGCCTTGAGCCT
GGCGAACAGTTCGGCTGGCGCGAGCCCCTGATGCTCTTCGTCCAGATCATCCTGATCGACAAGACCGGCT
TCCATCCGAGTACGTGCTCGCTCGATGCGATGTTTCGCTTGGTGGTCGAATGGGCAGGTAGCCGGATCAA
GCGTATGCAGCCGCCGCATTGCATCAGCCATGATGGATACTTTCTCGGCAGGAGCAAGGTGAGATGACAG
GAGATCCTGCCCCGGCACTTCGCCCAATAGCAGCCAGTCCCTTCCCGCTTCAGTGACAACGTCGAGCACA
GCTGCGCAAGGAACGCCCGTCGTGGCCAGCCACGATAGCCGCGCTGCCTCGTCTTGCAGTTCATTCAGGG
CACCGGACAGGTCGGTCTTGACAAAAAGAACCGGGCGCCCCTGCGCTGACAGCCGGAACACGGCGGCATC
AGAGCAGCCGATTGTCTGTTGTGCCCAGTCATAGCCGAATAGCCTCTCCACCCAAGCGGCCGGAGAACCT
GCGTGCAATCCATCTTGTTCAATCATGCGAAACGATCCTCATCCTGTCTCTTGATCGATCTTTGCAAAAG
CCTAGGCCTCCAAAAAAGCCTCCTCACTACTTCTGGAATAGCTCAGAGGCCGGGCCTCGGCCTCTGCATA
AATAAAAAAAATTAGTCAGCCATGGGGCGGAGAATGGGCGGAACTGGGCGGAGTTAGGGGCGGGATGGGC
GGAGTTAGGGGCGGGACTATGGTTGCTGACTAATTGAGATGCATGCTTTGCATACTTCTGCCTGCTGGGG
AGCCTGGGGACTTTCCACACCTGGTTGCTGACTAATTGAGATGCATGCTTTGCATACTTCTGCCTGCTGG
GGAGCCTGGGGACTTTCCACACCCTAACTGACACACATTCCACAGCTGGTTCTTTCCGCCTCAGGACTCT
TCCTTTTTCAATAAATCAATCTAAAGTATATATGAGTAAACTTGGTCTGACAGTTACCAATGCTTAATCA
GTGAGGCACCTATCTCAGCGATCTGTCTATTTCGTTCATCCATAGTTGCCTGACTCCCCGTCGTGTAGAT
AACTACGATACGGGAGGGCTTACCATCTGGCCCCAGTGCTGCAATGATACCGCGAGACCCACGCTCACCG
GCTCCAGATTTATCAGCAATAAACCAGCCAGCCGGAAGGGCCGAGCGCAGAAGTGGTCCTGCAACTTTAT
CCGCCTCCATCCAGTCTATTAATTGTTGCCGGGAAGCTAGAGTAAGTAGTTCGCCAGTTAATAGTTTGCG
CAACGTTGTTGCCATTGCTACAGGCATCGTGGTGTCACGCTCGTCGTTTGGTATGGCTTCATTCAGCTCC
GGTTCCCAACGATCAAGGCGAGTTACATGATCCCCCATGTTGTGCAAAAAAGCGGTTAGCTCCTTCGGTC
CTCCGATCGTTGTCAGAAGTAAGTTGGCCGCAGTGTTATCACTCATGGTTATGGCAGCACTGCATAATTC
TCTTACTGTCATGCCATCCGTAAGATGCTTTTCTGTGACTGGTGAGTACTCAACCAAGTCATTCTGAGAA
TAGTGTATGCGGCGACCGAGTTGCTCTTGCCCGGCGTCAATACGGGATAATACCGCGCCACATAGCAGAA
CTTTAAAAGTGCTCATCATTGGAAAACGTTCTTCGGGGCGAAAACTCTCAAGGATCTTACCGCTGTTGAG
ATCCAGTTCGATGTAACCCACTCGTGCACCCAACTGATCTTCAGCATCTTTTACTTTCACCAGCGTTTCT
GGGTGAGCAAAAACAGGAAGGCAAAATGCCGCAAAAAAGGGAATAAGGGCGACACGGAAATGTTGAATAC
TCATACTCTTCCTTTTTCAATATTATTGAAGCATTTATCAGGGTTATTGTCTCATGAGCGGATACATATT
TGAATGTATTTAGAAAAATAAACAAATAGGGGTTCCGCGCACATTTCCCCGAAAAGTGCCACCTG
[124 nt withheld, positions 9796-9919]
C
[91 nt withheld, positions 9921-10011]
A
[49 nt withheld, positions 10013-10061]
CCTTTGACGTTGGAGTCCACGTTCTTT
[37 nt withheld, positions 10089-10125]
ACCCTATCTCGGTCTATTCTTTTGATTTATAAGGGATTTTGCCGATTTCGGCCTATTGGTTAAAAAATGA
GCTGATTTAACAAAAATTTAACGCGAATTTTAACAAAATATTAACGCTTACAATTTAC
